Addgene plasmid #154686: pEPYC1CB0356
Purpose: MoClo Level 1 luciferase reporter
Depositing lab: Nicola Patron. Depositing organization: Earlham Institute. Publication: Rational design of minimal synthetic promoters for plants. Cai YM, Kallam K, Tidd H, Gendarini G, Salzman A, Patron NJ. Nucleic Acids Res. 2020 Aug 28. pii: 5897334. doi: 10.1093/nar/gkaa682. PubMed 32856047.
Backbone
  Vector backbone: pICH47732
  Vector type: Synthetic Biology
Growth in bacteria
  Bacterial resistance: Ampicillin, 100 μg/mL
  Growth temperature: 37°C
  Growth strain: NEB Stable
  Copy number: High Copy
Gene/Insert
  Gene/Insert name: MinSyn_037 Firefly luciferase expression cassette [MinSyn_037::TMV::LucF::Flag::ocsT]
  Species: Synthetic
  Cloning method: Restriction Enzyme; 5′ cloning site BsaI (destroyed during cloning); 3′ cloning site BsaI (destroyed during cloning)
Terms and licenses: Academic/Nonprofit Terms; Industry Terms: Not Available to Industry
Depositor comments: Please visit https://www.biorxiv.org/content/10.1101/2020.05.14.095406v1 for bioRxiv preprint.
How to cite: pEPYC1CB0356 was a gift from Nicola Patron (Addgene plasmid # 154686 ; http://n2t.net/addgene:154686 ; RRID:Addgene_154686)
