[The description below was written by a language model from this plasmid's Addgene catalogue record and pLannotate feature annotations shown in this document.]
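Description:
pEPYC1CB0356 is a MoClo (Golden Gate) Level 1 plant synthetic-biology plasmid built in the pICH47732 acceptor backbone, carrying a single firefly luciferase reporter transcription unit. The backbone is a binary-type vector. Nopaline C58 left and right T-DNA border repeats flank the cargo. The region outside the borders contains a high-copy ColE1/pUC-type origin for propagation in E. coli, the broad-host-range incP oriV with its trfA replication initiator (which permit maintenance in hosts such as Agrobacterium), and a β-lactamase gene with its own promoter for ampicillin selection. A short TetR fragment is also annotated and appears to be a backbone remnant. The cassette was assembled through BsaI sites that were destroyed during cloning, as is usual for Type IIS assembly.

The payload is described as MinSyn_037::TMV::LucF::Flag::ocsT. MinSyn_037 is a rationally designed minimal synthetic plant promoter. The automated annotation recognises only two short adjacent segments matching the CaMV 35S promoter in this region, which suggests that the synthetic promoter includes 35S-derived sequence, though the record does not detail its composition. Downstream lies the tobacco mosaic virus Ω 5' leader, a translational enhancer, followed by the luc+ firefly luciferase coding sequence. The insert name lists a Flag tag after luciferase, but the feature table does not annotate it separately. The octopine synthase terminator ends the unit.

The construct serves as a reporter in which luciferase output reads out the strength of the MinSyn_037 promoter in plant cells. As a Level 1 module, it can also be combined with other transcription units in higher-level MoClo assemblies.
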