Features (pLannotate 1.2.2; 13 found; start..end, strand, type, name):
     42..66      +  misc_feature   RB T-DNA repeat: right border repeat from nopaline C58 T-DNA
    178..198     -  CDS            TetR (fragment): tetracycline resistance regulatory protein; tetR
    225..1370    -  CDS            trfA: TRFA_ECOLX - Experimental evidence at protein level: Swiss-Prot protein existence level 1. Also involved in plasmid copy number control, promoting intermolecular coupling of protein bound iterons at oriV, which inhibits replication initiation. From Escherichia coli.
   1706..2294    -  rep_origin     ori: high-copy-number ColE1/pMB1/pBR322/pUC origin of replication
   2465..3325    -  CDS            AmpR: β-lactamase; bla; confers resistance to ampicillin, carbenicillin, and related antibiotics
   3326..3430    -  promoter       AmpR promoter: bla
   3517..4148    -  rep_origin     oriV: incP origin of replication
   4240..4264    +  misc_feature   LB T-DNA repeat: left border repeat from nopaline C58 T-DNA
   4396..4440    +  promoter       CaMV 35S promoter (fragment): strong constitutive promoter from cauliflower mosaic virus
   4441..4523    +  promoter       CaMV 35S promoter (fragment): strong constitutive promoter from cauliflower mosaic virus
   4666..4721    +  misc_feature   TMV Ω: translational enhancer from the tobacco mosaic virus 5'-leader sequence (Gallie et al., 1988)
   4723..6372    +  CDS            luciferase: firefly luciferase; luc+; enhanced luc+ version of the luciferase gene
   6470..7177    +  terminator     OCS terminator: octopine synthase terminator
>Addgene plasmid #154686 | pEPYC1CB0356 | depositor full sequence | sequence record 299617 | pEPYC1CB0356 sequence 7184 bps
GCAATTGTCTTCTGCACGAAGTGGTTTAAACTATCAGTGTTTGACAGGATATATTGGCGGGTAAACCTAA
GAGAAAAGAGCGTTTATTAGAATAATCGGATATTTAAAAGGGCGTGAAAAGGTTTATCCGTTCGTCCATT
TGTATGTGCATGCCAACCACAGGGTTCCCCAGATCAGGCGCTGGCTGCTGAACCCCCAGCCGGAACTGAC
CCCACAAGGCCCTAGCGTTTGCAATGCACCAGGTCATCATTGACCCAGGCGTGTTCCACCAGGCCGCTGC
CTCGCAACTCTTCGCAGGCTTCGCCGACCTGCTCGCGCCACTTCTTCACGCGGGTGGAATCCGATCCGCA
CATGAGGCGGAAGGTTTCCAGCTTGAGCGGGTACGGCTCCCGGTGCGAGCTGAAATAGTCGAACATCCGT
CGGGCCGTCGGCGACAGCTTGCGGTACTTCTCCCATATGAATTTCGTGTAGTGGTCGCCAGCAAACAGCA
CGACGATTTCCTCGTCGATCAGGACCTGGCAACGGGACGTTTTCTTGCCACGGTCCAGGACGCGGAAGCG
GTGCAGCAGCGACACCGATTCCAGGTGCCCAACGCGGTCGGACGTGAAGCCCATCGCCGTCGCCTGTAGG
CGCGACAGGCATTCCTCGGCCTTCGTGTAATACCGGCCATTGATCGACCAGCCCAGGTCCTGGCAAAGCT
CGTAGAACGTGAAGGTGATCGGCTCGCCGATAGGGGTGCGCTTCGCGTACTCCAACACCTGCTGCCACAC
CAGTTCGTCATCGTCGGCCCGCAGCTCGACGCCGGTGTAGGTGATCTTCACGTCCTTGTTGACGTGGAAA
ATGACCTTGTTTTGCAGCGCCTCGCGCGGGATTTTCTTGTTGCGCGTGGTGAACAGGGCAGAGCGGGCCG
TGTCGTTTGGCATCGCTCGCATCGTGTCCGGCCACGGCGCAATATCGAACAAGGAAAGCTGCATTTCCTT
GATCTGCTGCTTCGTGTGTTTCAGCAACGCGGCCTGCTTGGCCTCGCTGACCTGTTTTGCCAGGTCCTCG
CCGGCGGTTTTTCGCTTCTTGGTCGTCATAGTTCCTCGCGTGTCGATGGTCATCGACTTCGCCAAACCTG
CCGCCTCCTGTTCAAGACGACGCGAACGCTCCACGGCGGCCGATGGCGCGGGCAGGGCAGGGGGAGCCAG
TTGCACGCTGTCGCGCTCGATCTTGGCCGTAGCTTGCTGGACCATCGAGCCGACGGACTGGAAGGTTTCG
CGGGGCGCACGCATGACGGTGCGGCTTGCGATGGTTTCGGCATCCTCGGCGGAAAACCCCGCGTCGATCA
GTTCTTGCCTGTATGCCTTCCGGTCAAACGTCCGATTCATTCACCCTCCTTGCGGGATTGCCCCGACTCA
CGCCGGGGCAATGTGCCCTTATTCCTGATTTGACCCGCCTGGTGCCTTGGTGTCCAGATAATCCACCTTA
TCGGCAATGAAGTCGGTCCCGTAGACCGTCTGGCCGTCCTTCTCGTACTTGGTATTCCGAATCTTGCCCT
GCACGAATACCAGCGACCCCTTGCCCAAATACTTGCCGTGGGCCTCGGCCTGAGAGCCAAAACACTTGAT
GCGGAAGAAGTCGGTGCGCTCCTGCTTGTCGCCGGCATCGTTGCGCCACATCTAGGATCTGCCAGGAACC
GTAAAAAGGCCGCGTTGCTGGCGTTTTTCCATAGGCTCCGCCCCCCTGACGAGCATCACAAAAATCGACG
CTCAAGTCAGAGGTGGCGAAACCCGACAGGACTATAAAGATACCAGGCGTTTCCCCCTGGAAGCTCCCTC
GTGCGCTCTCCTGTTCCGACCCTGCCGCTTACCGGATACCTGTCCGCCTTTCTCCCTTCGGGAAGCGTGG
CGCTTTCTCATAGCTCACGCTGTAGGTATCTCAGTTCGGTGTAGGTCGTTCGCTCCAAGCTGGGCTGTGT
GCACGAACCCCCCGTTCAGCCCGACCGCTGCGCCTTATCCGGTAACTATCGTCTTGAGTCCAACCCGGTA
AGACACGACTTATCGCCACTGGCAGCAGCCACTGGTAACAGGATTAGCAGAGCGAGGTATGTAGGCGGTG
CTACAGAGTTCTTGAAGTGGTGGCCTAACTACGGCTACACTAGAAGAACAGTATTTGGTATCTGCGCTCT
GCTGAAGCCAGTTACCTTCGGAAAAAGAGTTGGTAGCTCTTGATCCGGCAAACAAACCACCGCTGGTAGC
GGTGGTTTTTTTGTTTGCAAGCAGCAGATTACGCGCAGAAAAAAAGGATCTCAAGAAGATCCTTTGATCT
TTTCTACGGGGTCTGACGCTCAGTGGAACGAAAACTCACGTTAAGGGATTTTGGTCATGAGATTATCAAA
AAGGATCTTCACCTAGATCCTTTTAAATTAAAAATGAAGTTTTAAATCAATCTAAAGTATATATGAGTAA
ACTTGGTCTGACAGTTACCAATGCTTAATCAGTGAGGCACCTATCTCAGCGATCTGTCTATTTCGTTCAT
CCATAGTTGCCTGACTCCCCGTCGTGTAGATAACTACGATACGGGAGGGCTTACCATCTGGCCCCAGTGC
TGCAATGATACCGCGAGAACCACGCTCACCGGCTCCAGATTTATCAGCAATAAACCAGCCAGCCGGAAGG
GCCGAGCGCAGAAGTGGTCCTGCAACTTTATCCGCCTCCATCCAGTCTATTAATTGTTGCCGGGAAGCTA
GAGTAAGTAGTTCGCCAGTTAATAGTTTGCGCAACGTTGTTGCCATTGCTACAGGCATCGTGGTGTCACG
CTCGTCGTTTGGTATGGCTTCATTCAGCTCCGGTTCCCAACGATCAAGGCGAGTTACATGATCCCCCATG
TTGTGCAAAAAAGCGGTTAGCTCCTTCGGTCCTCCGATCGTTGTCAGAAGTAAGTTGGCCGCAGTGTTAT
CACTCATGGTTATGGCAGCACTGCATAATTCTCTTACTGTCATGCCATCCGTAAGATGCTTTTCTGTGAC
TGGTGAGTACTCAACCAAGTCATTCTGAGAATAGTGTATGCGGCGACCGAGTTGCTCTTGCCCGGCGTCA
ATACGGGATAATACCGCGCCACATAGCAGAACTTTAAAAGTGCTCATCATTGGAAAACGTTCTTCGGGGC
GAAAACTCTCAAGGATCTTACCGCTGTTGAGATCCAGTTCGATGTAACCCACTCGTGCACCCAACTGATC
TTCAGCATCTTTTACTTTCACCAGCGTTTCTGGGTGAGCAAAAACAGGAAGGCAAAATGCCGCAAAAAAG
GGAATAAGGGCGACACGGAAATGTTGAATACTCATACTCTTCCTTTTTCAATATTATTGAAGCATTTATC
AAGGTTATTGTCTCATGAGCGGATACATATTTGAATGTATTTAGAAAAATAAACAAATAGGGGTTCCGCG
CACGAATTGGCCAGCGCTGCCATTTTTGGGGTGAGGCCGTTCGCGGCCGAGGGGCGCAGCCCCTGGGGGG
ATGGGAGGCCCGCGTTAGCGGGCCGGGAGGGTTCGAGAAGGGGGGGCACCCCCCTTCGGCGTGCGCGGTC
ACGCGCACAGGGCGCAGCCCTGGTTAAAAACAAGGTTTATAAATATTGGTTTAAAAGCAGGTTAAAAGAC
AGGTTAGCGGTGGCCGAAAAACGGGCGGAAACCCTTGCAAATGCTGGATTTTCTGCCTGTGGACAGCCCC
TCAAATGTCAATAGGTGCGCCCCTCATCTGTCAGCACTCTGCCCCTCAAGTGTCAAGGATCGCGCCCCTC
ATCTGTCAGTAGTCGCGCCCCTCAAGTGTCAATACCGCAGGGCACTTATCCCCAGGCTTGTCCACATCAT
CTGTGGGAAACTCGCGTAAAATCAGGCGTTTTCGCCGATTTGCGAGGCTGGCCAGCTCCACGTCGCCGGC
CGAAATCGAGCCTGCCCCTCATCTGTCAACGCCGCGCCGGGTGAGTCGGCCCCTCAAGTGTCAACGTCCG
CCCCTCATCTGTCAGTGAGGGCCAAGTTTTCCGCGAGGTATCCACAACGCCGGCGGCCGCGGTGTCTCGC
ACACGGCTTCGACGGCGTTTCTGGCGCGTTTGCAGGGCCATAGACGGCCGCCAGCCCAGCGGCGAGGGCA
ACCAGCCCGGTGAGCGTCGCAAAGGAGATCCTGATCTGACTGATGGGCTGCCTGTATCGAGTGGTGATTT
TGTGCCGAGCTGCCGGTCGGGGAGCTGTTGGCTGGCTGGTGGCAGGATATATTGTGGTGTAAACAAATTG
ACGCTTAGACAACTTAATAACACATTGCGGACGTTTTTAATGTACTGGGGTGGATGCAGTGGGCCCCACT
CTGTGAAGACAATGCCGAATTCGGATCCGGAGGGAGGCGTGTCGTTTTAGTGAGGTCATTCAAGATCTCT
CTGCCGACAGTGGTCCCAAAGATGGACCCCAAGAGGTTCCAACCACGTCTACAAAGCAAGTGGATTGATG
TGACATCTCCACTGACGTAAGGGATGACGCACAATCCCACTATAAAGCCCAGGTCGTGTTGATTCGGATT
TTGTAAAATGGGTTCTGGCGTCTTTATGGAGGTTCTCCATCTGTTTTACTATATAAGGTTTTGCTATTCA
TTGAAAGCAGTAGTGACTGATTTGTATATATACTGTATTTTTACAACAATTACCAACAACAACAAACAAC
AAACAACATTACAATTACTATTTACAATTACAATGGAGGACGCCAAAAACATAAAGAAAGGCCCGGCGCC
ATTCTATCCGCTGGAAGATGGAACCGCTGGAGAGCAACTGCATAAGGCTATGAAGAGATACGCCCTGGTT
CCTGGAACAATTGCTTTTACAGATGCACATATCGAGGTGGACATCACTTACGCTGAGTACTTCGAAATGT
CCGTTCGGTTGGCAGAAGCTATGAAACGATATGGGCTGAATACAAATCACAGAATCGTCGTATGCAGTGA
AAACTCTCTTCAATTCTTTATGCCGGTGTTGGGCGCGTTATTTATCGGAGTTGCAGTTGCGCCCGCGAAC
GACATTTATAATGAACGTGAATTGCTCAACAGTATGGGCATTTCGCAGCCTACCGTGGTGTTCGTTTCCA
AAAAGGGGTTGCAAAAAATTTTGAACGTGCAAAAAAAGCTCCCAATCATCCAAAAAATTATTATCATGGA
TTCTAAAACGGATTACCAGGGATTTCAGTCGATGTACACGTTCGTCACATCTCATCTACCTCCCGGTTTT
AATGAATACGATTTTGTGCCAGAGTCCTTCGATAGGGACAAGACAATTGCACTGATCATGAACTCCTCTG
GATCTACTGGTCTGCCTAAAGGTGTCGCTCTGCCTCATAGAACTGCCTGCGTGAGATTCTCGCATGCCAG
AGATCCTATTTTTGGCAATCAAATCATTCCGGATACTGCGATTTTAAGTGTTGTTCCATTCCATCACGGT
TTTGGAATGTTTACTACACTCGGATATTTGATATGTGGATTTCGAGTCGTCTTAATGTATAGATTTGAAG
AAGAACTGTTTCTGAGGAGCCTTCAGGATTACAAGATTCAAAGTGCGCTGCTGGTGCCAACCCTATTCTC
CTTCTTCGCCAAAAGCACTCTGATTGACAAATACGATTTATCTAATTTACACGAAATTGCTTCTGGTGGC
GCTCCCCTCTCTAAGGAAGTCGGGGAAGCGGTTGCCAAGAGGTTCCATCTGCCAGGTATCAGGCAAGGAT
ATGGGCTCACTGAGACTACATCAGCTATTCTGATTACACCCGAGGGGGATGATAAACCGGGCGCGGTCGG
TAAAGTTGTTCCATTTTTTGAAGCGAAGGTTGTGGATCTGGATACCGGGAAAACGCTGGGCGTTAATCAA
AGAGGCGAACTGTGTGTGAGAGGTCCTATGATTATGTCCGGTTATGTAAACAATCCGGAAGCGACCAACG
CCTTGATTGACAAGGATGGATGGCTACATTCTGGAGACATAGCTTACTGGGACGAGGACGAACACTTCTT
CATCGTTGACCGCCTGAAGTCTCTGATTAAGTACAAAGGCTATCAGGTGGCTCCCGCTGAATTGGAATCC
ATCTTGCTCCAACACCCCAACATCTTCGACGCAGGTGTCGCAGGTCTGCCCGACGATGACGCCGGTGAAC
TTCCCGCCGCCGTTGTTGTTTTGGAGCACGGAAAGACGATGACGGAAAAAGAGATCGTGGATTACGTCGC
CAGTCAAGTAACAACCGCGAAAAAGTTGCGCGGAGGAGTTGTGTTTGTGGACGAAGTACCGAAAGGTCTT
ACCGGAAAACTCGACGCAAGAAAAATCAGAGAGATCCTCATAAAGGCCAAGAAGGGCGGAAAGATCGCCG
TGGGTTCGGATTATAAGGACCATGACGGAGACTATAAGGACCATGACCTCGACGCTGCAGCAGCGGATTA
TAAGGACGATGACGATAAGTGAGCTTGTCCTGCTTTAATGAGATATGCGAGAAGCCTATGATCGCATGAT
ATTTGCTTTCAATTCTGTTGTGCACGTTGTAAAAAACCTGAGCATGTGTAGCTCAGATCCTTACCGCCGG
TTTCGGTTCATTCTAATGAATATATCACCCGTTACTATCGTATTTTTATGAATAATATTCTCCGTTCAAT
TTACTGATTGTACCCTACTACTTATATGTACAATATTAAAATGAAAACAATATATTGTGCTGAATAGGTT
TATAGCGACATCTATGATAGAGCGCCACAATAACAAACAATTGCGTTTTATTATTACAAATCCAATTTTA
AAAAAAGCGGCAGAACCGGTCAAACCTAAAAGACTGATTACATAAATCTTATTCAAATTTCAAAAGTGCC
CCAGGGGCTAGTATCTACGACACACCGAGCGGCGAACTAATAACGCTCACTGAAGGGAACTCCGGTTCCC
CGCCGGCGCGCATGGGTGAGATTCCTTGAAGTTGAGTATTGGCCGTCCGCTCTACCGAAAGTTACGGGCA
CCATTCAACCCGGTCCAGCACGGCGGCCGGGTAACCGACTTGCTGCCCCGAGAATTATGCAGCATTTTTT
TGGTGTATGTGGGCCCCAAATGAAGTGCAGGTCAAACCTTGACAGTGACGACAAATCGTTGGGCGGGTCC
AGGGCGAATTTTGCGACAACATGTCGAGGCTCAGCAGGACCGCT
